Addgene plasmid #241784: pDS_P(dsCsgA)-dsCsgA-Mfp3-A
Purpose: pBBR1MCS replicative vector for increasing biofilm attachment
Depositing lab: Marc Güell. Depositing organization: Universitat Pompeu Fabra. Publication: Engineered Marine Biofilms for Ocean Environment Monitoring. Nevot G, Pol Cros M, Toloza L, Campama-Sanz N, Artigues-Lleixa M, Aguilera L, Guell M. ACS Synth Biol. 2025 Jun 22. doi: 10.1021/acssynbio.5c00192. PubMed 40545707.
Backbone
  Vector backbone: pBBR1MCS
  Vector type: Bacterial Expression, Synthetic Biology
Growth in bacteria
  Bacterial resistance: Chloramphenicol, 25 μg/mL
  Growth temperature: 37°C
  Growth strain: DH5alpha
  Copy number: Unknown
Gene/Insert
  Gene/Insert name: dsCsgA-Mfp3-A
  Species: Dinoroseobacter Shibae
  Mutation: WT
  Cloning method: Gibson Cloning
Terms and licenses: Academic/Nonprofit Terms; Industry Terms: Not Available to Industry
How to cite: pDS_P(dsCsgA)-dsCsgA-Mfp3-A was a gift from Marc Güell (Addgene plasmid # 241784 ; http://n2t.net/addgene:241784 ; RRID:Addgene_241784)
