[The description below was written by a language model from this plasmid's Addgene catalogue record and pLannotate feature annotations shown in this document.]
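Description:
pDS_P(dsCsgA)-dsCsgA-Mfp3-A is a 5.6 kb bacterial expression plasmid built on the broad-host-range pBBR1MCS backbone, intended as a replicative vector for increasing biofilm attachment. Replication depends on the pBBR1 oriV together with the plasmid-encoded pBBR1 Rep protein, a pair originally from Bordetella bronchiseptica that supports maintenance in many Gram-negative species beyond E. coli. This fits the insert's listed source organism, the marine bacterium Dinoroseobacter shibae, and the associated work on engineered marine biofilms, although the record does not explicitly name the expression host. Selection is by chloramphenicol, through a chloramphenicol acetyltransferase gene driven by the cat promoter. The plasmid is propagated in DH5alpha, and its copy number is recorded as unknown.

The insert, assembled by Gibson cloning, is named dsCsgA-Mfp3-A. The name suggests a fusion of the D. shibae CsgA (curli-type amyloid fibre subunit) to Mfp3, a mussel foot adhesive protein, but the record does not define these components or the "-A" suffix. The automated annotation does not label the insert itself. It leaves an unannotated stretch of about 1 kb on the reverse strand, flanked upstream by a T7 promoter, lac operator and T7 gene 10 ribosome binding site, and downstream by a His tag, a short SET1 tag fragment and a T7 terminator, which is where the coding sequence presumably lies. The plasmid name implies expression from the native dsCsgA promoter, yet no such promoter is annotated, so the record does not resolve whether the native promoter, the T7/lac elements, or both drive transcription. Short fragments of tnpA, TcR, lacI and the M13 origin appear to be backbone remnants.
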