Features (pLannotate 1.2.2; 16 found; start..end, strand, type, name):
    322..424     -  promoter       cat promoter: promoter of the E. coli cat gene encoding chloramphenicol acetyltransferase
    564..716     -  CDS            tnpA (fragment): TN5P_ECOLX - Also known as tnp. Experimental evidence at protein level: Swiss-Prot protein existence level 1. Mediates transposition of transposon Tn5 by a 'cut and paste' mechanism. First, the monomeric transposase binds the 19 bp inverted DNA repeats flanking the transposon. Then, dimerization of the DNA- bound transposase creates a synaptic DNA complex. After nicking of the first DNA strand, excision of the transposon proceeds through a series of intermediates. The transposase then mediates the insertion of the transposon at a new site by strand transfer. The activity of the wild- type tran
   1880..2651    +  rep_origin     pBBR1 oriV: replication origin of the broad-host-range plasmid pBBR1 from Bordetella bronchiseptica; requires the pBBR1 Rep protein for replication
   2652..3314    +  CDS            pBBR1 Rep: replication protein for the broad-host-range plasmid pBBR1 from Bordetella bronchiseptica
   3375..3444    +  CDS            TcR (fragment): tetracycline efflux protein; tet; confers resistance to tetracycline
   3774..3805    -  CDS            CmR (fragment): chloramphenicol acetyltransferase confers resistance to chloramphenicol
   3805..3858    +  rep_origin     M13 ori (fragment): M13 bacteriophage origin of replication; arrow indicates direction of (+) strand synthesis
   3881..3928    -  terminator     T7 terminator: transcription terminator for bacteriophage T7 RNA polymerase
   3936..3985    -  CDS            SET1 (fragment): solubility-enhancement tag derived from T7 phage gene 10B
   4001..4021    -  CDS            7xHis: 6xHis affinity tag
   5074..5096    -  RBS            RBS: efficient ribosome binding site from bacteriophage T7 gene 10 (Olins and Rangwala, 1989)
   5111..5135    -  protein_bind   lac operator: The lac repressor binds to the lac operator to inhibit transcription in E. coli. This inhibition can be relieved by adding lactose or isopropyl-β-D-thiogalactopyranoside (IPTG). lac repressor encoded by lacI
   5136..5154    -  promoter       T7 promoter: promoter for bacteriophage T7 RNA polymerase
   5198..5219    -  protein_bind   CAP binding site: CAP binding activates transcription in the presence of cAMP. E. coli catabolite activator protein
   5232..5324    -  CDS            lacI (fragment): lac repressor; lacI; The lac repressor binds to the lac operator to inhibit transcription in E. coli. This inhibition can be relieved by adding lactose or isopropyl-β-D-thiogalactopyranoside (IPTG).
   5335..321     -  CDS            CmR (fragment) (across the origin): chloramphenicol acetyltransferase; cat; confers resistance to chloramphenicol
>Addgene plasmid #241784 | pDS_P(dsCsgA)-dsCsgA-Mfp3-A | addgene full sequence | sequence record 488492 | Addgene NGS Result
ACTCCAGAGCGATGAAAACGTTTCAGTTTGCTCATGGAAAACGGTGTAACAAGGGTGAACACTATCCCAT
ATCACCAGCTCACCGTCTTTCATTGCCATACGGAATTCCGGATGAGCATTCATCAGGCGGGCAAGAATGT
GAATAAAGGCCGGATAAAACTTGTGCTTATTTTTCTTTACGGTCTTTAAAAAGGCCGTAATATCCAGCTG
AACGGTCTGGTTATAGGTACATTGAGCAACTGACTGAAATGCCTCAAAATGTTCTTTACGATGCCATTGG
GATATATCAACGGTGGTATATCCAGTGATTTTTTTCTCCATTTTAGCTTCCTTAGCTCCTGAAAATCTCG
ATAACTCAAAAAATACGCCCGGTAGTGATCTTATTTCATTATGGTGAAAGTTGGAACCTCTTACGTGCCG
ATCAACGTCTCATTTTCGCCAAAAGTTGGCCCAGGGCTTCCCGGTATCAACAGGGACACCAGGATTTATT
TATTCTGCGAAGTGATCTTCCGTCACAGGTATTTATTCGAAGACGAAAGGGCCTCGTGATACGCCTATTT
TTATAGGTTAATGATCGCCATGTAAGCCCACTGCAAGCTACCTGCTTTCTCTTTGCGCTTGCGTTTTCCC
TTGTCCAGATAGCCCAGTAGCTGACATTCATCCCAGGTGGCACTTTTCGGGGAAATGTGCGCGCCCGCGT
TCCTGCTGGCGCTGGGCCTGTTTCTGGCGCTGGACTTCCCGCTGTTCCGTCAGCAGCTTTTCGCCCACGG
CCTTGATGATCGCGGCGGCCTTGGCCTGCATATCCCGATTCAACGGCCCCAGGGCGTCCAGAACGGGCTT
CAGGCGCTCCCGAAGGTCTCGGGCCGTCTCTTGGGCTTGATCGGCCTTCTTGCGCATCTCACGCGCTCCT
GCGGCGGCCTGTAGGGCAGGCTCATACCCCTGCCGAACCGCTTTTGTCAGCCGGTCGGCCACGGCTTCCG
GCGTCTCAACGCGCTTTGAGATTCCCAGCTTTTCGGCCAATCCCTGCGGTGCATAGGCGCGTGGCTCGAC
CGCTTGCGGGCTGATGGTGACGTGGCCCACTGGTGGCCGCTCCAGGGCCTCGTAGAACGCCTGAATGCGC
GTGTGACGTGCCTTGCTGCCCTCGATGCCCCGTTGCAGCCCTAGATCGGCCACAGCGGCCGCAAACGTGG
TCTGGTCGCGGGTCATCTGCGCTTTGTTGCCGATGAACTCCTTGGCCGACAGCCTGCCGTCCTGCGTCAG
CGGCACCACGAACGCGGTCATGTGCGGGCTGGTTTCGTCACGGTGGATGCTGGCCGTCACGATGCGATCC
GCCCCGTACTTGTCCGCCAGCCACTTGTGCGCCTTCTCGAAGAACGCCGCCTGCTGTTCTTGGCTGGCCG
ACTTCCACCATTCCGGGCTGGCCGTCATGACGTACTCGACCGCCAACACAGCGTCCTTGCGCCGCTTCTC
TGGCAGCAACTCGCGCAGTCGGCCCATCGCTTCATCGGTGCTGCTGGCCGCCCAGTGCTCGTTCTCTGGC
GTCCTGCTGGCGTCAGCGTTGGGCGTCTCGCGCTCGCGGTAGGCGTGCTTGAGACTGGCCGCCACGTTGC
CCATTTTCGCCAGCTTCTTGCATCGCATGATCGCGTATGCCGCCATGCCTGCCCCTCCCTTTTGGTGTCC
AACCGGCTCGACGGGGGCAGCGCAAGGCGGTGCCTCCGGCGGGCCACTCAATGCTTGAGTATACTCACTA
GACTTTGCTTCGCAAAGTCGTGACCGCCTACGGCGGCTGCGGCGCCCTACGGGCTTGCTCTCCGGGCTTC
GCCCTGCGCGGTCGCTGCGCTCCCTTGCCAGCCCGTGGATATGTGGACGATGGCCGCGAGCGGCCACCGG
CTGGCTCGCTTCGCTCGGCCCGTGGACAACCCTGCTGGACAAGCTGATGGACAGGCTGCGCCTGCCCACG
AGCTTGACCACAGGGATTGCCCACCGGCTACCCAGCCTTCGACCACATACCCACCGGCTCCAACTGCGCG
GCCTGCGGCCTTGCCCCATCAATTTTTTTAATTTTCTCTGGGGAAAAGCCTCCGGCCTGCGGCCTGCGCG
CTTCGCTTGCCGGTTGGACACCAAGTGGAAGGCGGGTCAAGGCTCGCGCAGCGACCGCGCAGCGGCTTGG
CCTTGACGCGCCTGGAACGACCCAAGCCTATGCGAGTGGGGGCAGTCGAAGGGCGAAGCCCGCCCGCCTG
CCCCCCGAGCCTCACGGCGGCGAGTGCGGGGGTTCCAAGGGGGCAGCGCCACCTTGGGCAAGGCCGAAGG
CCGCGCAGTCGATCAACAAGCCCCGGAGGGGCCACTTTTTGCCGGAGGGGGAGCCGCGCCGAAGGCGTGG
GGGAACCCCGCAGGGGTGCCCTTCTTTGGGCACCAAAGAACTAGATATAGGGCGAAATGCGAAAGACTTA
AAAATCAACAACTTAAAAAAGGGGGGTACGCAACAGCTCATTGCGGCACCCCCCGCAATAGCTCATTGCG
TAGGTTAAAGAAAATCTGTAATTGACTGCCACTTTTACGCAACGCATAATTGTTGTCGCGCTGCCGAAAA
GTTGCAGCTGATTGCGCATGGTGCCGCAACCGTGCGGCACCCCTACCGCATGGAGATAAGCATGGCCACG
CAGTCCAGAGAAATCGGCATTCAAGCCAAGAACAAGCCCGGTCACTGGGTGCAAACGGAACGCAAAGCGC
ATGAGGCGTGGGCCGGGCTTATTGCGAGGAAACCCACGGCGGCAATGCTGCTGCATCACCTCGTGGCGCA
GATGGGCCACCAGAACGCCGTGGTGGTCAGCCAGAAGACACTTTCCAAGCTCATCGGACGTTCTTTGCGG
ACGGTCCAATACGCAGTCAAGGACTTGGTGGCCGAGCGCTGGATCTCCGTCGTGAAGCTCAACGGCCCCG
GCACCGTGTCGGCCTACGTGGTCAATGACCGCGTGGCGTGGGGCCAGCCCCGCGACCAGTTGCGCCTGTC
GGTGTTCAGTGCCGCCGTGGTGGTTGATCACGACGACCAGGACGAATCGCTGTTGGGGCATGGCGACCTG
CGCCGCATCCCGACCCTGTATCCGGGCGAGCAGCAACTACCGACCGGCCCCGGCGAGGAGCCGCCCAGCC
AGCCCGGCATTCCGGGCATGGAACCAGACCTGCCAGCCTTGATCGAAACGGAGGAATGGGAACGGCGCGG
GCAGCAGCGCCTGCCGATGCCCGATGAGCCGTGTTTTCTGGACGATGGCGAGCCGTTGGAGCCGCCGACA
CGGGTCACGCTGCCGCGCCGGTAGCACTTGGGTTGCGCAGCAACCCGTAAGTGCGCTGTTCCAGACTATC
GGCTGTAGCCGCCTCGCCGCCCTATACCTTGTCTGCCTCCCCGCGTTGCGTCGCGGTGCATGGAGCCGGG
CCACCTCGACCTGAATGGAAGCCGGCGGCACCTCGCTAACGGATTCACCGTTTTTATCAGGCTCTGGGAG
GCAGAATAAATGATCATATCGTCAATTATTACCTCCACGGGGAGAGCCTGAGCAAACTGGCCTCAGGCAT
TTGAGAAGCACACGGTCACACTGCTTCCGGTAGTCAATAAACCGGTAAACCAGCAATAGACATAAGCGGC
TATTTAACGACCCTGCCCTGAACCGACGACCGGGTCGAATTTGCTTTCGAATTTCTGCCATTCATCCGCT
TATTATCACTTATTCAGGCGTAGCAACCAGGCGTTTAAGGGCACCAATAACTGCCTTAAAAAAATTACGC
CCCGCCCTGCCACTCATCGCAGTACGGCCTATTGGTTAAAAAATGAGCTGATTTAACAAAAATTTAACGC
GAATTTTACGGATATAGTTCCTCCTTTCAGCAAAAAACCCCTCAAGACCCGTTTAGAGGCCCCAAGGGGT
TATGCTAGTTATTGCTCAGCGGTGGCAGCAGCCAACTCAGCTTCCTTTCGGGCTTTGTTAGCAGCCGGAT
CTCACTATTAATGGTGATGGTGATGGTGATGATAATACTTTCGTCCCCATCGACCTCTTTTCCAACCATT
GTTCCAGCCTTTATACCCGCCATAACGTCTGCCATATCTATTGTAGTTGCCACCACCGTAGCGTCTTGGA
GGACCATACTTTGGACCATAATAATCAGCACTGCCACCGCCACCGCTACCGCCACCGCCCCAGGGCACCT
CCTTGCCGGCCCAGTCGAAAAATCCGCCGGTCTGCGCGGCGGTGACGCCGTCCATGACCCGCACGAGGTT
GGCCGCGGCCTCCGCGGGTGCCACGGCGGGGTGTCGTCCGAGGTATTTCGCGGTGAACGGCGTGGCGACC
GTGCCGGGATGCAGAGCAATGACGGCCGCCTGCTTGTGGGTGCGGGAAATCTCGATCGCCGCCGTATGGA
CGATCTGGTTCACCGCAGCCTTGGCGGCCCGGTAACTGTACCAACCGCCGAGCCGGTTGTCGCCGATCGA
ACCGACCCGCGCCGACAGCACGGCGAAGACGCAGGGGGTATCCTTGGGCAACAGCCGCTGCGCGTGCCGA
AGCACCAGTGCCGGCCCCATCGCATTCAGGGCGAACTGATCCAGGAGACCCTGCGGCGAGAGGTCGCGCA
GGGACTTTTCCGGTGCCGCCCCGCCGATCTCGAGCGCGCCGGTGGCGACCACGACCCGCGCGAAAGGACC
CTCCAGACGGCTCAGATGGGCGTTGACCGAGTCCTCGTCCGTGATGTCGAACCCGTCGACGCTCCGCGAC
AGGCCCTTGATTTCGTGTGTTTTTGTTAGCTCCGCAACCAGCGCGGCACCAATGCCGCCGGAACTGCCGA
GCACGAGGGCGCGAGGGGCCATGGCTTCTCTCCTTCACAGGAGGGTGACACTTAGGTCGCAGCGGCAATC
TGCCGAGGCTTTTTATTAACCTTTTCGCGGTAGCGTTTTTGCAAGGCTGAGGGAGGCGACATAGAGTGAG
TTTGACCTATGACCAGACTGCTATTGGCCGCGCTTTTGACCGCGCTGCTCGGGGGCCCGGCCTCCGCGAT
TGAACTGCACCTGCTGCGGAGCTCATATGTATATCTCCTTCTTAAAGTTAAACAAAATTATTTCTAGAGG
GGAATTGTTATCCGCTCACAATTCCCCTATAGTGAGTCGTATTAATTTCGCGGGATCGAGATCAATTCCG
CGAGCCTGGGGTGCCTAATGAGTGAGCTAACTCACATTAATTGCGTTGCGCTCACTGCCCGCTTTCCAGT
CGGGAAACCTGTCGTGCCAGCTGCATTAATGAATCGGCCAACGCGCGGGGAGAGGCGGTTTGCGTATTGG
GCGCATGCATAAAAACTGTTGTAATTCATTAAGCATTCTGCCGACATGGAAGCCATCACAAACGGCATGA
TGAACCTGAATCGCCAGCGGCATCAGCACCTTGTCGCCTTGCGTATAATATTTGCCCATGGTGAAAACGG
GGGCGAAGAAGTTGTCCATATTGGCCACGTTTAAATCAAAACTGGTGAAACTCACCCAGGGATTGGCTGA
GACGAAAAACATATTCTCAATAAACCCTTTAGGGAAATAGGCCAGGTTTTCACCGTAACACGCCACATCT
TGCGAATATATGTGTAGAAACTGCCGGAAATCGTCGTGGTATTC
